Addgene plasmid #1881: Cdk3-HA
Depositing lab: Sander van den Heuvel. Depositing organization: Massachusetts General Hospital. Publication: Distinct roles for cyclin-dependent kinases in cell cycle control. van den Heuvel S, Harlow E. Science 1993 Dec 24;262(5142):2050-4. 10.1126/science.8266103 PubMed 8266103.
Backbone
  Vector backbone: pCMV-neo-Bam
  Backbone size w/o insert (bp): 6550
  Vector type: Mammalian Expression
  Selectable markers: Neomycin (select with G418)
Growth in bacteria
  Bacterial resistance: Ampicillin, 100 μg/mL
  Growth temperature: 37°C
  Growth strain: DH5alpha
  Copy number: High Copy
Gene/Insert
  Gene/Insert name: Cdk3 (alt names: cyclin-dependent kinase 3; CDK3)
  Species: H. sapiens (human)
  Entrez Gene: CDK3
  Tag / fusion protein: HA (C terminal on insert)
  Cloning method: Restriction Enzyme; 5′ cloning site BamHI (not destroyed); 3′ cloning site BamHI (not destroyed)
  Sequencing primers: 5′ Bglob-intron-F; 3′ Bglob-pA-R
Terms and licenses: Academic/Nonprofit Terms; Industry Terms: Not Available to Industry
Depositor comments: See scanned map. T231A point mutation was found during QC sequencing.
How to cite: Cdk3-HA was a gift from Sander van den Heuvel (Addgene plasmid # 1881 ; http://n2t.net/addgene:1881 ; RRID:Addgene_1881)
