[The description below was written by a language model from this plasmid's Addgene catalogue record.]
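Description:
Cdk3-HA is a mammalian expression plasmid built on the pCMV-neo-Bam backbone (about 6.55 kb without the insert) that carries the human cyclin-dependent kinase 3 (CDK3) coding sequence fused at its C terminus to an HA epitope tag. The insert was cloned by restriction digestion into a BamHI site, and BamHI sites are retained on both sides, so the cassette can be excised as a single fragment. The record does not list a promoter explicitly, although the backbone name implies CMV-driven expression. The recommended sequencing primers anneal in a beta-globin intron upstream and a beta-globin polyadenylation region downstream, which suggests that these elements flank the cloning site to support splicing and 3′ end processing of the transcript. In bacteria the plasmid is maintained at high copy under ampicillin selection. In mammalian cells a neomycin resistance marker allows G418 selection of transfected or stably expressing cells.

The HA tag allows the exogenous kinase to be detected or immunoprecipitated with anti-HA antibodies and distinguished from endogenous CDKs, which fits the associated work on the distinct roles of individual cyclin-dependent kinases in cell cycle control. Typical uses are therefore transient or stable overexpression of tagged CDK3 in cultured mammalian cells for cell cycle, interaction or kinase activity studies. The depositor comments report that a T231A point mutation was found during quality-control sequencing, without stating whether this is nucleotide or amino-acid numbering or whether it has any functional effect. No feature table accompanies the record, so finer details of the backbone, such as the replication origin, are not documented here.
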