>Addgene plasmid #1881 | Cdk3-HA | addgene partial sequence | sequence record 16962 | Bglob-pA-R 5'-ttttggcagagggaaaaaga-3'
CCACCACCCTTCTGATAGGCAGCCTGCACCTGAGGAGTGAATTCCTCGACGGATCCTTCTCAAGCATAAT
CTGGCACATCATAATGGCGGAATCGCTGCAGCACATACTGGCGGGCAGCTGGGGAGGGCTCAGGGGATGA
GAAGTACGGGTGGGCCAGGGCAGTCTTGGCTGTGATCCGCTGGCTGGGGTCATACTGCAGGAGTTGCATG
AGCAGGTCCCTGCCCTCTGGCTCCAGATTGGGCACAATCTCTTCCAGTCCCTTCCTGGTCCACTTAGGGA
AGCTGCCCTTATAGTCAGGCAGCTGGGCGACCCCGGGCCATGTGTCTTCGCTGGGTGTCCCCAGCATACG
AAAGATACGAAAGAGCTGGTCAATCTCAGAGTCACCAGGAAACAGGGCTTTTCGAGTCACCATCTCTGCA
AAGATGCAACCAATGCTCCAGATATCCACAGCTGTGGTATAGAACTTGCTGCCCAAGAGAATCTCGGGGG
CGCGATACCACAGTGTCACCACCTCATGGGTGTAGGTGCGCAGGGGCACCCCGAAGGCGCGAGCCAGGCC
GAAGTCAGCCAGCTTGATGGCACCCAACTCATTGATGAGCAGGTTCTGGGGCTTCAGGTCTCGGTGGATG
ACCCGATGTGAGTGGCAGAAACTCACCCCCTGCAGCAGCTGGAAGAGGTAGCTCTTGATGAGGTGCAGGG
GGAGCTCTGAGCCTGGGGGTGGAGTCCATGTAC
