>Addgene plasmid #1881 | Cdk3-HA | addgene partial sequence | sequence record 47835 | Bglob-pA-R 5'-ttttggcagagggaaaaaga-3'
CACACCAGCCCACCACCTTCTGATAGGCAGCCTGCACCTGAGGAGTGAATTCCTCGACGGATCCTTCTCA
AGCATAATCTGGCACATCATAATGGCGGAATCGCTGCAGCACATACTGGCGGGCAGCTGGGGAGGGCTCA
GGGGATGAGAAGTACGGGTGGGCCAGGGCAGTCTTGGCTGTGATCCGCTGGCTGGGGTCATACTGCAGGA
GTTGCATGAGCAGGTCCCTGCCCTCTGGCTCCAGATTGGGCACAATCTCTTCCAGTCCCTTCCTGGTCCA
CTTAGGGAAGCTGCCCTTATAGTCAGGCAGCTGGGCGACCCCGGGCCATGTGTCTTCGCTGGGTGTCCCC
AGCATACGAAAGATACGAAAGAGCTGGTCAATCTCAGAGTCACCAGGAAACAGGGCTTTTCGAGTCACCA
TCTCTGCAAAGATGCAACCAATGCTCCAGATATCCACAGCTGTGGTATAGAACTTGCTGCCCAAGAGAAT
CTCGGGGGCGCGATACCACAGTGTCACCACCTCATGGGTGTAGGTGCGCAGGGGCACCCCGAAGGCGCGA
GCCAGGCCGAAGTCAGCCAGCTTGATGGCACCCAACTCATTGATGAGCAGGTTCTGGGGCTTCAGGTCTC
GGTGGATGACCCGATGTGAGTGGCAGAAACTCACCCCCTGCAGCAGCTGGAAGAGGTAGCTCTTGATGAG
GTGCAGGGGGAGCTCTGAGCCTGGGGTGGAGTCCATGTACTTCTTCAGGTCCTGGCTGAGGAACTCAAAC
ACCAGATAGAGCTTCCTCTCGTTGTGCACCACGTCCAGCAGTCGGACGATGTTGGGGTGCTTCAGTTCCT
